Addgene plasmid #153291: pAAV-EFS-DIO-GRAB_Ado1.0
Purpose: Express the adenosine sensor GRAB_Ado1.0 in Cre positive cells
Depositing lab: Yulong Li. Depositing organization: Peking University. Publication: Regulation of sleep homeostasis mediator adenosine by basal forebrain glutamatergic neurons. Peng W, Wu Z, Song K, Zhang S, Li Y, Xu M. Science. 2020 Sep 4;369(6508). pii: 369/6508/eabb0556. doi: 10.1126/science.abb0556. PubMed 32883833.
Backbone
  Vector backbone: pAAV
  Backbone manufacturer: Addgene
  Backbone size w/o insert (bp): 4322
  Vector type: AAV
Growth in bacteria
  Bacterial resistance: Ampicillin, 100 μg/mL
  Growth temperature: 37°C
  Growth strain: NEB Stable
  Copy number: High Copy
Gene/Insert
  Gene/Insert name: Adenosine sensor GRAB_Ado1.0
  Species: H. sapiens (human)
  Insert size (bp): 2259
  Promoter: EFS
  Cloning method: Gibson Cloning
Terms and licenses: Academic/Nonprofit Terms; Industry Terms: Not Available to Industry
Depositor comments: Please visit https://www.biorxiv.org/content/10.1101/2020.05.04.075564v1 for BioRxiv preprint.
How to cite: pAAV-EFS-DIO-GRAB_Ado1.0 was a gift from Yulong Li (Addgene plasmid # 153291 ; http://n2t.net/addgene:153291 ; RRID:Addgene_153291)
