[The description below was written by a language model from this plasmid's Addgene catalogue record and pLannotate feature annotations shown in this document.]
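Description:
pAAV-EFS-DIO-GRAB_Ado1.0 is an AAV transfer plasmid for Cre-dependent expression of the genetically encoded fluorescent adenosine sensor GRAB_Ado1.0. It is built on a pAAV backbone and is maintained in bacteria through a high-copy ColE1/pUC-type origin and an ampicillin resistance gene (bla with its own promoter). A filamentous phage origin, annotated as f1 or M13 depending on the record, is also present. The expression cassette sits between AAV2 inverted terminal repeats, which allow the intervening DNA to be packaged into recombinant AAV particles.

Within the ITRs, the short EF-1α core promoter (EFS) is followed by a double-floxed inverted (DIO) arrangement. Pairs of lox2272 and loxP sites in opposing orientation flank the sensor coding sequence, which lies on the antisense strand relative to the promoter. Without Cre the open reading frame cannot be translated. Cre recombination at the incompatible lox pairs flips the cassette and locks it in the sense orientation, restricting expression to Cre-positive cells. The sensor begins with a mouse Igκ leader peptide, followed by adenosine receptor sequence interrupted by a GFP-derived module annotated as cEGFP. The automated annotation matches the receptor segments to several adenosine receptor subtypes and species, so the exact receptor scaffold is not resolved by the feature tables, though the catalogue lists the insert as human. A WPRE and the human growth hormone polyadenylation signal downstream support transcript stability and processing.

The two sequence records differ slightly. In the sequencing-derived record the left ITR is detected only as short fragments, whereas the depositor sequence shows it intact. The stated use is expressing the adenosine sensor in Cre-positive cells, and the associated work concerns adenosine regulation in sleep homeostasis.
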