Features (pLannotate 1.2.2; 24 found; start..end, strand, type, name):
      2..142     -  repeat_region  AAV2 ITR: inverted terminal repeat of adeno-associated virus serotype 2 inverted
    163..374     +  promoter       EF-1α core promoter: core promoter for human elongation factor EF-1α
    393..426     +  protein_bind   lox2272: Cre-mediated recombination occurs in the 8-bp core sequence (GGATACTT). lox2272 sites are compatible with each other, but incompatible with loxP or loxN sites (Lee and Saito, 1988). Cre recombinase
    427..476     -  intron         β-globin intron (fragment): internally truncated intron from human β-globin
    477..510     +  protein_bind   loxP: Cre-mediated recombination occurs in the 8-bp core sequence (GCATACAT). Cre recombinase
    821..1141    -  CDS            ADORA1 (fragment): AA1R_HUMAN - Experimental evidence at protein level: Swiss-Prot protein existence level 1. Receptor for adenosine. The activity of this receptor is mediated by G proteins which inhibit adenylyl cyclase. From Homo sapiens (Human).
   1118..1840    -  CDS            cEGFP: cEGFP is a basic (constitutively fluorescent) green fluorescent protein published in 2008, derived from Aequorea victoria.
   2033..2668    -  CDS            Adora2b (fragment): AA2BR_RAT - Experimental evidence at protein level: Swiss-Prot protein existence level 1. Receptor for adenosine. The activity of this receptor is mediated by G proteins which activate adenylyl cyclase. From Rattus norvegicus (Rat).
   2698..2715    -  protein_bind   attB1 (fragment): mutant version of attB; core recombination site for the Gateway® BP reaction BP Clonase™
   2717..2779    -  sig_peptide    Igκ leader: leader sequence from mouse immunoglobulin κ light chain
   2792..2825    -  protein_bind   lox2272: Cre-mediated recombination occurs in the 8-bp core sequence (GGATACTT). lox2272 sites are compatible with each other, but incompatible with loxP or loxN sites (Lee and Saito, 1988). Cre recombinase
   2826..2875    -  intron         β-globin intron (fragment): internally truncated intron from human β-globin
   2876..2909    -  protein_bind   loxP: Cre-mediated recombination occurs in the 8-bp core sequence (GCATACAT). Cre recombinase
   2910..2934    +  misc_feature   MCS (fragment): pBluescript multiple cloning site
   2934..3522    +  misc_feature   WPRE: woodchuck hepatitis virus posttranscriptional regulatory element
   3554..4030    +  polyA_signal   hGH poly(A) signal: human growth hormone polyadenylation signal
   4070..4210    +  repeat_region  AAV2 ITR: inverted terminal repeat of adeno-associated virus serotype 2 inverted
   4215..4266    -  misc_feature   bom (fragment): basis of mobility region from pBR322
   4285..4665    +  rep_origin     M13 ori (sequence partly withheld): M13 bacteriophage origin of replication; arrow indicates direction of (+) strand synthesis
   4741..4790    -  misc_feature   bom (fragment): basis of mobility region from pBR322
   4892..4927    -  CDS            rop (fragment): Rop protein, which maintains plasmids at low copy number; rop
   5022..5126    +  promoter       AmpR promoter: bla
   5127..5987    +  CDS            AmpR: β-lactamase; bla; confers resistance to ampicillin, carbenicillin, and related antibiotics
   6158..6581    +  rep_origin     ori (fragment): high-copy-number ColE1/pMB1/pBR322/pUC origin of replication
>Addgene plasmid #153291 | pAAV-EFS-DIO-GRAB_Ado1.0 | depositor full sequence | sequence record 296620 | pAAV-EFS-DIO-GRAB_Ado1.0 sequence 6581 bps
TCCTGCAGGCAGCTGCGCGCTCGCTCGCTCACTGAGGCCGCCCGGGCAAAGCCCGGGCGTCGGGCGACCT
TTGGTCGCCCGGCCTCAGTGAGCGAGCGAGCGCGCAGAGAGGGAGTGGCCAACTCCATCACTAGGGGTTC
CTGCGGCCGCACGCGTAAGCTTGGGCAGAGCGCACATCGCCCACAGTCCCCGAGAAGTTGGGGGGAGGGG
TCGGCAATTGAACCGGTGCCTAGAGAAGGTGGCGCGGGGTAAACTGGGAAAGTGATGTCGTGTACTGGCT
CCGCCTTTTTCCCGAGGGTGGGGGAGAACCGTATATAAGTGCAGTAGTCGCCGTGAACGTTCTTTTTCGC
AACGGGTTTGCCGCCAGAACACAGTCTAGAGTCGACTCCGGAATAACTTCGTATAGGATACTTTATACGA
AGTTATGCAGAATGGTAGCTGGATTGTAGCTGCTATTAGCAATATGAAACCTCTTAATAACTTCGTATAG
CATACATTATACGAAGTTATGGCGCATATGTCAGGACACTCCTGCTCCATCCTGGGCCAGGGGGTCATCT
AGGCCAGGGGGCTCTGGGCACACTCCCTTGAGCTCATGGCTAAGGAGCTCCACGTCTGGGAGGCCCGTGT
TCCCCTGGGACTCTTGGGCACTCCCTCCACTCACCAGCCCCAGGGCGTAGCCATTGGGCCTCCGCTCAGG
GTGGGGAGCACTGCCGTTGGCCCACACTCCTGGCGGGTGGCCGTTGAGACGGAGGCTGACCTGCTCTCCG
TCACTGCCATGAGCTGCCAAGACCCGGGCACTGGTGCCAGCTGCCTTGAAAGGTTCTTGCTGCCTCAGGA
CGTGGCTGCGAATGATCTTGCGGAAGGTCTGGCGGAACTCGCGGATACGGTAGGCGTAGATGAAGGGATT
CACAACCGAATTGGTGTGGGAGAGGACGATGGCCAGGTACATGAGCCAGAGAGGGGCGTGGCTGCAGTCG
GGGCAGAAGAAAGTGAAGCAGTTGATGATGTGTAGGGGCAGCCAGCAGAGGGCAAAGAGCCCCACAATGA
TGGCCAGTGACTTGGCAGCATGGAGCTCGCGGTTCTGCCGCCCGCGCCAGCGTGCTGCTGCTCCGGTGTT
GTACTCCAGCTTGTGCCCCAGGATGTTGCCGTCCTCCTTGAAGTCGATGCCCTTCAGCTCGATGCGGTTC
ACCAGGGTGTCGCCCTCGAACTTCACCTCGGCGCGGGTCTTGTAGTTGCCGTCGTCCTTGAAGAAGATGG
TGCGCTCCTGGATGTAGCCTTCGGGCATGGCGGACTTGAAGAAGTCGTGCTGCTTCATGTGGTCGGGGTA
GCGGCTGAAGCACTGCACGCCGTAGGTCAGGGTGGTCACGAGGGTGGGCCAGGGCACGGGCAGCTTGCCG
GTGGTGCAGATGAACTTCAGGGTCAGCTTGCCGTAGGTGGCATCGCCCTCACCCTCGCCGGACACGCTGA
ACTTGTGGCCGTTTACGTCGCCGTCCAGCTCGACCAGGATGGGCACCACCCCGGTGAACAGCTCCTCGCC
CTTTCTCACCATGCTCCCTCCGGTACCGCCCTTGTACAGCTCGTCCATGCCGAGAGTGATCCCGGCGGCG
GTCACGAACTCCAGCAGGACCATGTGATCGCGCTTCTCGTTGGGGTCTTTCGAAAGTTTGGACTGCACGC
TCAGGTAGTGGTTGTCGGGCAGCAGCACGGGGCCGTCGCCGATGGGGGTGTTCTGCTGGTAGTGGTAGGC
GAGCTGCACGCCGCCGTCCTCGATGTTGTGGCGGATGTGGAAGTTCGCCTTGATGCCGTTCTTCTGCTTG
TCGGCCTTGATATAGACGTTTCCTCCCTCCTCCAGGTCCAGCGCGTCGGTGTCGCGCGGCCCGGCCGGCG
CGGGCTCGCCAGGGGCGCCGTTGAGCTGGGTGGGCAGCGGTTCGGCCTCTGCGCCCCCCGGGCCCGCGCT
GCGCTCGGGGCCCAGACCGTTGGGCCTGCGCTCGGTGCCCCCCGGCGGCGCGGCGACGGCGTCCGGACCC
CGGCGGCTGGGAGGCTGGCTCTCCATCTGCTTCAGCTGTCGTCGCGCCGCCAGGAAGATCCGCAAATAGA
CACCCAGCATGAGCAGCAGGGGCACCAGCACACAGGCAAAGAAGTTGAAGTACACCATGTAGTTCATGGG
GACCACATCCTCAAAGAGACAGGCCACTTGGCCCTCCCCGCAGCCCTGGGAGTGGTTCTTGCCCTCCTTT
GGCTGACCGCAGTTGTTCCAACCTAGCATGGGAGTCAGGCCGATGGCAAACGACAGCACCCAGCAGATGG
CAATGATGCCCTTAGCCCTCGTGCCGGTCACCAAGCCATTGTACCGGAGCGGGATGCGGATGGCAATGTA
GCGGTCAATGGCGATGGCCAGGAGACTGAAGATGGAGCTCTGCGTGAGGACCAGGACGAAGCAGGCAATG
AAGAGGCAGCCGTGGCAGGCAGCGCAGAACCCGGTGCTGATGGTGATGGCAAAGGGGATGGCGAGCACAC
CCACTGCGATGTCGGCCGCCGCCAGTGACACCACAAAGTAGTTGGTGACGTTCTGCAGGTTGCTGTTGAG
CCACACGGCCCAGCACACCAGCACATTGCCCAGGATGGCCAGCACAGCAATGGCCAGCTCCACCGTGATG
TACACCGAGGAGCCCATGATGGGACCGGTGGTGCCAACTTTTTTGTACAAACTTGTGTCACCAGTGGAAC
CTGGAACCCAGAGCAGCAGTACCCATAGCAGGAGTGTGTCTGTCTCCATGGTGGCGCTAGCATAACTTCG
TATAAAGTATCCTATACGAAGTTATTTGCCTTAACCCAGAAATTATCACTGTTATTCTTTAGAATGGTGC
AAAGAATAACTTCGTATAATGTATGCTATACGAAGTTATGAATTCGATATCAAGCTTATCGATAATCAAC
CTCTGGATTACAAAATTTGTGAAAGATTGACTGGTATTCTTAACTATGTTGCTCCTTTTACGCTATGTGG
ATACGCTGCTTTAATGCCTTTGTATCATGCTATTGCTTCCCGTATGGCTTTCATTTTCTCCTCCTTGTAT
AAATCCTGGTTGCTGTCTCTTTATGAGGAGTTGTGGCCCGTTGTCAGGCAACGTGGCGTGGTGTGCACTG
TGTTTGCTGACGCAACCCCCACTGGTTGGGGCATTGCCACCACCTGTCAGCTCCTTTCCGGGACTTTCGC
TTTCCCCCTCCCTATTGCCACGGCGGAACTCATCGCCGCCTGCCTTGCCCGCTGCTGGACAGGGGCTCGG
CTGTTGGGCACTGACAATTCCGTGGTGTTGTCGGGGAAATCATCGTCCTTTCCTTGGCTGCTCGCCTATG
TTGCCACCTGGATTCTGCGCGGGACGTCCTTCTGCTACGTCCCTTCGGCCCTCAATCCAGCGGACCTTCC
TTCCCGCGGCCTGCTGCCGGCTCTGCGGCCTCTTCCGCGTCTTCGCCTTCGCCCTCAGACGAGTCGGATC
TCCCTTTGGGCCGCCTCCCCGCATCGATACCGAGCGCTGCTCGAGAGATCTACGGGTGGCATCCCTGTGA
CCCCTCCCCAGTGCCTCTCCTGGCCCTGGAAGTTGCCACTCCAGTGCCCACCAGCCTTGTCCTAATAAAA
TTAAGTTGCATCATTTTGTCTGACTAGGTGTCCTTCTATAATATTATGGGGTGGAGGGGGGTGGTATGGA
GCAAGGGGCAAGTTGGGAAGACAACCTGTAGGGCCTGCGGGGTCTATTGGGAACCAAGCTGGAGTGCAGT
GGCACAATCTTGGCTCACTGCAATCTCCGCCTCCTGGGTTCAAGCGATTCTCCTGCCTCAGCCTCCCGAG
TTGTTGGGATTCCAGGCATGCATGACCAGGCTCAGCTAATTTTTGTTTTTTTGGTAGAGACGGGGTTTCA
CCATATTGGCCAGGCTGGTCTCCAACTCCTAATCTCAGGTGATCTACCCACCTTGGCCTCCCAAATTGCT
GGGATTACAGGCGTGAACCACTGCTCCCTTCCCTGTCCTTCTGATTTTGTAGGTAACCACGTGCGGACCG
AGCGGCCGCAGGAACCCCTAGTGATGGAGTTGGCCACTCCCTCTCTGCGCGCTCGCTCGCTCACTGAGGC
CGGGCGACCAAAGGTCGCCCGACGCCCGGGCTTTGCCCGGGCGGCCTCAGTGAGCGAGCGAGCGCGCAGC
TGCCTGCAGGGGCGCCTGATGCGGTATTTTCTCCTTACGCATCTGTGCGGTATTTCACACCGCATA
[142 nt withheld, positions 4267-4408]
C
[141 nt withheld, positions 4410-4550]
CCTTTGACGTTGGAGTCCACGTTCTTT
[37 nt withheld, positions 4578-4614]
ACCCTATCTCGGGCTATTCTTTTGATTTATAAGGGATTTTGCCGATTTCGGCCTATTGGTTAAAAAATGA
GCTGATTTAACAAAAATTTAACGCGAATTTTAACAAAATATTAACGTTTACAATTTTATGGTGCACTCTC
AGTACAATCTGCTCTGATGCCGCATAGTTAAGCCAGCCCCGACACCCGCCAACACCCGCTGACGCGCCCT
GACGGGCTTGTCTGCTCCCGGCATCCGCTTACAGACAAGCTGTGACCGTCTCCGGGAGCTGCATGTGTCA
GAGGTTTTCACCGTCATCACCGAAACGCGCGAGACGAAAGGGCCTCGTGATACGCCTATTTTTATAGGTT
AATGTCATGATAATAATGGTTTCTTAGACGTCAGGTGGCACTTTTCGGGGAAATGTGCGCGGAACCCCTA
TTTGTTTATTTTTCTAAATACATTCAAATATGTATCCGCTCATGAGACAATAACCCTGATAAATGCTTCA
ATAATATTGAAAAAGGAAGAGTATGAGTATTCAACATTTCCGTGTCGCCCTTATTCCCTTTTTTGCGGCA
TTTTGCCTTCCTGTTTTTGCTCACCCAGAAACGCTGGTGAAAGTAAAAGATGCTGAAGATCAGTTGGGTG
CACGAGTGGGTTACATCGAACTGGATCTCAACAGCGGTAAGATCCTTGAGAGTTTTCGCCCCGAAGAACG
TTTTCCAATGATGAGCACTTTTAAAGTTCTGCTATGTGGCGCGGTATTATCCCGTATTGACGCCGGGCAA
GAGCAACTCGGTCGCCGCATACACTATTCTCAGAATGACTTGGTTGAGTACTCACCAGTCACAGAAAAGC
ATCTTACGGATGGCATGACAGTAAGAGAATTATGCAGTGCTGCCATAACCATGAGTGATAACACTGCGGC
CAACTTACTTCTGACAACGATCGGAGGACCGAAGGAGCTAACCGCTTTTTTGCACAACATGGGGGATCAT
GTAACTCGCCTTGATCGTTGGGAACCGGAGCTGAATGAAGCCATACCAAACGACGAGCGTGACACCACGA
TGCCTGTAGCAATGGCAACAACGTTGCGCAAACTATTAACTGGCGAACTACTTACTCTAGCTTCCCGGCA
ACAATTAATAGACTGGATGGAGGCGGATAAAGTTGCAGGACCACTTCTGCGCTCGGCCCTTCCGGCTGGC
TGGTTTATTGCTGATAAATCTGGAGCCGGTGAGCGTGGGTCTCGCGGTATCATTGCAGCACTGGGGCCAG
ATGGTAAGCCCTCCCGTATCGTAGTTATCTACACGACGGGGAGTCAGGCAACTATGGATGAACGAAATAG
ACAGATCGCTGAGATAGGTGCCTCACTGATTAAGCATTGGTAACTGTCAGACCAAGTTTACTCATATATA
CTTTAGATTGATTTAAAACTTCATTTTTAATTTAAAAGGATCTAGGTGAAGATCCTTTTTGATAATCTCA
TGACCAAAATCCCTTAACGTGAGTTTTCGTTCCACTGAGCGTCAGACCCCGTAGAAAAGATCAAAGGATC
TTCTTGAGATCCTTTTTTTCTGCGCGTAATCTGCTGCTTGCAAACAAAAAAACCACCGCTACCAGCGGTG
GTTTGTTTGCCGGATCAAGAGCTACCAACTCTTTTTCCGAAGGTAACTGGCTTCAGCAGAGCGCAGATAC
CAAATACTGTCCTTCTAGTGTAGCCGTAGTTAGGCCACCACTTCAAGAACTCTGTAGCACCGCCTACATA
CCTCGCTCTGCTAATCCTGTTACCAGTGGCTGCTGCCAGTGGCGATAAGTCGTGTCTTACCGGGTTGGAC
TCAAGACGATAGTTACCGGATAAGGCGCAGCGGTCGGGCTGAACGGGGGGTTCGTGCACACAGCCCAGCT
TGGAGCGAACGACCTACACCGAACTGAGATACCTACAGCGTGAGCTATGAGAAAGCGCCACGCTTCCCGA
AGGGAGA
