Features (pLannotate 1.2.2; 25 found; start..end, strand, type, name):
    675..1263    +  rep_origin     ori: high-copy-number ColE1/pMB1/pBR322/pUC origin of replication
   1336..1363    +  repeat_region  AAV2 ITR (fragment): inverted terminal repeat of adeno-associated virus serotype 2 inverted
   1392..1419    +  repeat_region  AAV2 ITR (fragment): inverted terminal repeat of adeno-associated virus serotype 2 inverted
   1475..1686    +  promoter       EF-1α core promoter: core promoter for human elongation factor EF-1α
   1705..1738    +  protein_bind   lox2272: Cre-mediated recombination occurs in the 8-bp core sequence (GGATACTT). lox2272 sites are compatible with each other, but incompatible with loxP or loxN sites (Lee and Saito, 1988). Cre recombinase
   1739..1788    -  intron         β-globin intron (fragment): internally truncated intron from human β-globin
   1789..1822    +  protein_bind   loxP: Cre-mediated recombination occurs in the 8-bp core sequence (GCATACAT). Cre recombinase
   2133..2453    -  CDS            ADORA1 (fragment): AA1R_HUMAN - Experimental evidence at protein level: Swiss-Prot protein existence level 1. Receptor for adenosine. The activity of this receptor is mediated by G proteins which inhibit adenylyl cyclase. From Homo sapiens (Human).
   2430..3152    -  CDS            cEGFP: cEGFP is a basic (constitutively fluorescent) green fluorescent protein published in 2008, derived from Aequorea victoria.
   3342..3989    -  CDS            Adora2a (fragment): AA2AR_RAT - Experimental evidence at protein level: Swiss-Prot protein existence level 1. Receptor for adenosine (By similarity). The activity of this receptor is mediated by G proteins which activate adenylyl cyclase (PubMed:23994616). From Rattus norvegicus (Rat).
   4010..4027    -  protein_bind   attB1 (fragment): mutant version of attB; core recombination site for the Gateway® BP reaction BP Clonase™
   4029..4091    -  sig_peptide    Igκ leader: leader sequence from mouse immunoglobulin κ light chain
   4104..4137    -  protein_bind   lox2272: Cre-mediated recombination occurs in the 8-bp core sequence (GGATACTT). lox2272 sites are compatible with each other, but incompatible with loxP or loxN sites (Lee and Saito, 1988). Cre recombinase
   4138..4187    -  intron         β-globin intron (fragment): internally truncated intron from human β-globin
   4188..4221    -  protein_bind   loxP: Cre-mediated recombination occurs in the 8-bp core sequence (GCATACAT). Cre recombinase
   4222..4246    +  misc_feature   MCS (fragment): pBluescript multiple cloning site
   4246..4834    +  misc_feature   WPRE: woodchuck hepatitis virus posttranscriptional regulatory element
   4866..5342    +  polyA_signal   hGH poly(A) signal: human growth hormone polyadenylation signal
   5382..5522    +  repeat_region  AAV2 ITR: inverted terminal repeat of adeno-associated virus serotype 2 inverted
   5527..5578    -  misc_feature   bom (fragment): basis of mobility region from pBR322
   5597..6052    +  rep_origin     f1 ori (sequence partly withheld): f1 bacteriophage origin of replication; arrow indicates direction of (+) strand synthesis
   6053..6102    -  misc_feature   bom (fragment): basis of mobility region from pBR322
   6204..6239    -  CDS            rop (fragment): Rop protein, which maintains plasmids at low copy number; rop
   6334..6438    +  promoter       AmpR promoter: bla
   6439..504     +  CDS            AmpR (across the origin): β-lactamase; bla; confers resistance to ampicillin, carbenicillin, and related antibiotics
>Addgene plasmid #153291 | pAAV-EFS-DIO-GRAB_Ado1.0 | addgene full sequence | sequence record 305180 | Addgene NGS Result
TTATGCAGTGCTGCCATAACCATGAGTGATAACACTGCGGCCAACTTACTTCTGACAACGATCGGAGGAC
CGAAGGAGCTAACCGCTTTTTTGCACAACATGGGGGATCATGTAACTCGCCTTGATCGTTGGGAACCGGA
GCTGAATGAAGCCATACCAAACGACGAGCGTGACACCACGATGCCTGTAGCAATGGCAACAACGTTGCGC
AAACTATTAACTGGCGAACTACTTACTCTAGCTTCCCGGCAACAATTAATAGACTGGATGGAGGCGGATA
AAGTTGCAGGACCACTTCTGCGCTCGGCCCTTCCGGCTGGCTGGTTTATTGCTGATAAATCTGGAGCCGG
TGAGCGTGGGTCTCGCGGTATCATTGCAGCACTGGGGCCAGATGGTAAGCCCTCCCGTATCGTAGTTATC
TACACGACGGGGAGTCAGGCAACTATGGATGAACGAAATAGACAGATCGCTGAGATAGGTGCCTCACTGA
TTAAGCATTGGTAACTGTCAGACCAAGTTTACTCATATATACTTTAGATTGATTTAAAACTTCATTTTTA
ATTTAAAAGGATCTAGGTGAAGATCCTTTTTGATAATCTCATGACCAAAATCCCTTAACGTGAGTTTTCG
TTCCACTGAGCGTCAGACCCCGTAGAAAAGATCAAAGGATCTTCTTGAGATCCTTTTTTTCTGCGCGTAA
TCTGCTGCTTGCAAACAAAAAAACCACCGCTACCAGCGGTGGTTTGTTTGCCGGATCAAGAGCTACCAAC
TCTTTTTCCGAAGGTAACTGGCTTCAGCAGAGCGCAGATACCAAATACTGTTCTTCTAGTGTAGCCGTAG
TTAGGCCACCACTTCAAGAACTCTGTAGCACCGCCTACATACCTCGCTCTGCTAATCCTGTTACCAGTGG
CTGCTGCCAGTGGCGATAAGTCGTGTCTTACCGGGTTGGACTCAAGACGATAGTTACCGGATAAGGCGCA
GCGGTCGGGCTGAACGGGGGGTTCGTGCACACAGCCCAGCTTGGAGCGAACGACCTACACCGAACTGAGA
TACCTACAGCGTGAGCTATGAGAAAGCGCCACGCTTCCCGAAGGGAGAAAGGCGGACAGGTATCCGGTAA
GCGGCAGGGTCGGAACAGGAGAGCGCACGAGGGAGCTTCCAGGGGGAAACGCCTGGTATCTTTATAGTCC
TGTCGGGTTTCGCCACCTCTGACTTGAGCGTCGATTTTTGTGATGCTCGTCAGGGGGGCGGAGCCTATGG
AAAAACGCCAGCAACGCGGCCTTTTTACGGTTCCTGGCCTTTTGCTGGCCTTTTGCTCACATGTCCTGCA
GGCAGCTGCGCGCTCGCTCGCTCACTGAGGCCGCCCGGGCGTCGGGCGACCTTTGGTCGCCCGGCCTCAG
TGAGCGAGCGAGCGCGCAGAGAGGGAGTGGCCAACTCCATCACTAGGGGTTCCTGCGGCCGCACGCGTAA
GCTTGGGCAGAGCGCACATCGCCCACAGTCCCCGAGAAGTTGGGGGGAGGGGTCGGCAATTGAACCGGTG
CCTAGAGAAGGTGGCGCGGGGTAAACTGGGAAAGTGATGTCGTGTACTGGCTCCGCCTTTTTCCCGAGGG
TGGGGGAGAACCGTATATAAGTGCAGTAGTCGCCGTGAACGTTCTTTTTCGCAACGGGTTTGCCGCCAGA
ACACAGTCTAGAGTCGACTCCGGAATAACTTCGTATAGGATACTTTATACGAAGTTATGCAGAATGGTAG
CTGGATTGTAGCTGCTATTAGCAATATGAAACCTCTTAATAACTTCGTATAGCATACATTATACGAAGTT
ATGGCGCATATGTCAGGACACTCCTGCTCCATCCTGGGCCAGGGGGTCATCTAGGCCAGGGGGCTCTGGG
CACACTCCCTTGAGCTCATGGCTAAGGAGCTCCACGTCTGGGAGGCCCGTGTTCCCCTGGGACTCTTGGG
CACTCCCTCCACTCACCAGCCCCAGGGCGTAGCCATTGGGCCTCCGCTCAGGGTGGGGAGCACTGCCGTT
GGCCCACACTCCTGGCGGGTGGCCGTTGAGACGGAGGCTGACCTGCTCTCCGTCACTGCCATGAGCTGCC
AAGACCCGGGCACTGGTGCCAGCTGCCTTGAAAGGTTCTTGCTGCCTCAGGACGTGGCTGCGAATGATCT
TGCGGAAGGTCTGGCGGAACTCGCGGATACGGTAGGCGTAGATGAAGGGATTCACAACCGAATTGGTGTG
GGAGAGGACGATGGCCAGGTACATGAGCCAGAGAGGGGCGTGGCTGCAGTCGGGGCAGAAGAAAGTGAAG
CAGTTGATGATGTGTAGGGGCAGCCAGCAGAGGGCAAAGAGCCCCACAATGATGGCCAGTGACTTGGCAG
CATGGAGCTCGCGGTTCTGCCGCCCGCGCCAGCGTGCTGCTGCTCCGGTGTTGTACTCCAGCTTGTGCCC
CAGGATGTTGCCGTCCTCCTTGAAGTCGATGCCCTTCAGCTCGATGCGGTTCACCAGGGTGTCGCCCTCG
AACTTCACCTCGGCGCGGGTCTTGTAGTTGCCGTCGTCCTTGAAGAAGATGGTGCGCTCCTGGATGTAGC
CTTCGGGCATGGCGGACTTGAAGAAGTCGTGCTGCTTCATGTGGTCGGGGTAGCGGCTGAAGCACTGCAC
GCCGTAGGTCAGGGTGGTCACGAGGGTGGGCCAGGGCACGGGCAGCTTGCCGGTGGTGCAGATGAACTTC
AGGGTCAGCTTGCCGTAGGTGGCATCGCCCTCACCCTCGCCGGACACGCTGAACTTGTGGCCGTTTACGT
CGCCGTCCAGCTCGACCAGGATGGGCACCACCCCGGTGAACAGCTCCTCGCCCTTTCTCACCATGCTCCC
TCCGGTACCGCCCTTGTACAGCTCGTCCATGCCGAGAGTGATCCCGGCGGCGGTCACGAACTCCAGCAGG
ACCATGTGATCGCGCTTCTCGTTGGGGTCTTTCGAAAGTTTGGACTGCACGCTCAGGTAGTGGTTGTCGG
GCAGCAGCACGGGGCCGTCGCCGATGGGGGTGTTCTGCTGGTAGTGGTAGGCGAGCTGCACGCCGCCGTC
CTCGATGTTGTGGCGGATGTGGAAGTTCGCCTTGATGCCGTTCTTCTGCTTGTCGGCCTTGATATAGACG
TTTCCTCCCTCCTCCAGGTCCAGCGCGTCGGTGTCGCGCGGCCCGGCCGGCGCGGGCTCGCCAGGGGCGC
CGTTGAGCTGGGTGGGCAGCGGTTCGGCCTCTGCGCCCCCCGGGCCCGCGCTGCGCTCGGGGCCCAGACC
GTTGGGCCTGCGCTCGGTGCCCCCCGGCGGCGCGGCGACGGCGTCCGGACCCCGGCGGCTGGGAGGCTGG
CTCTCCATCTGCTTCAGCTGTCGTCGCGCCGCCAGGAAGATCCGCAAATAGACACCCAGCATGAGCAGCA
GGGGCACCAGCACACAGGCAAAGAAGTTGAAGTACACCATGTAGTTCATGGGGACCACATCCTCAAAGAG
ACAGGCCACTTGGCCCTCCCCGCAGCCCTGGGAGTGGTTCTTGCCCTCCTTTGGCTGACCGCAGTTGTTC
CAACCTAGCATGGGAGTCAGGCCGATGGCAAACGACAGCACCCAGCAGATGGCAATGATGCCCTTAGCCC
TCGTGCCGGTCACCAAGCCATTGTACCGGAGCGGGATGCGGATGGCAATGTAGCGGTCAATGGCGATGGC
CAGGAGACTGAAGATGGAGCTCTGCGTGAGGACCAGGACGAAGCAGGCAATGAAGAGGCAGCCGTGGCAG
GCAGCGCAGAACCCGGTGCTGATGGTGATGGCAAAGGGGATGGCGAGCACACCCACTGCGATGTCGGCCG
CCGCCAGTGACACCACAAAGTAGTTGGTGACGTTCTGCAGGTTGCTGTTGAGCCACACGGCCCAGCACAC
CAGCACATTGCCCAGGATGGCCAGCACAGCAATGGCCAGCTCCACCGTGATGTACACCGAGGAGCCCATG
ATGGGACCGGTGGTGCCAACTTTTTTGTACAAACTTGTGTCACCAGTGGAACCTGGAACCCAGAGCAGCA
GTACCCATAGCAGGAGTGTGTCTGTCTCCATGGTGGCGCTAGCATAACTTCGTATAAAGTATCCTATACG
AAGTTATTTGCCTTAACCCAGAAATTATCACTGTTATTCTTTAGAATGGTGCAAAGAATAACTTCGTATA
ATGTATGCTATACGAAGTTATGAATTCGATATCAAGCTTATCGATAATCAACCTCTGGATTACAAAATTT
GTGAAAGATTGACTGGTATTCTTAACTATGTTGCTCCTTTTACGCTATGTGGATACGCTGCTTTAATGCC
TTTGTATCATGCTATTGCTTCCCGTATGGCTTTCATTTTCTCCTCCTTGTATAAATCCTGGTTGCTGTCT
CTTTATGAGGAGTTGTGGCCCGTTGTCAGGCAACGTGGCGTGGTGTGCACTGTGTTTGCTGACGCAACCC
CCACTGGTTGGGGCATTGCCACCACCTGTCAGCTCCTTTCCGGGACTTTCGCTTTCCCCCTCCCTATTGC
CACGGCGGAACTCATCGCCGCCTGCCTTGCCCGCTGCTGGACAGGGGCTCGGCTGTTGGGCACTGACAAT
TCCGTGGTGTTGTCGGGGAAATCATCGTCCTTTCCTTGGCTGCTCGCCTATGTTGCCACCTGGATTCTGC
GCGGGACGTCCTTCTGCTACGTCCCTTCGGCCCTCAATCCAGCGGACCTTCCTTCCCGCGGCCTGCTGCC
GGCTCTGCGGCCTCTTCCGCGTCTTCGCCTTCGCCCTCAGACGAGTCGGATCTCCCTTTGGGCCGCCTCC
CCGCATCGATACCGAGCGCTGCTCGAGAGATCTACGGGTGGCATCCCTGTGACCCCTCCCCAGTGCCTCT
CCTGGCCCTGGAAGTTGCCACTCCAGTGCCCACCAGCCTTGTCCTAATAAAATTAAGTTGCATCATTTTG
TCTGACTAGGTGTCCTTCTATAATATTATGGGGTGGAGGGGGGTGGTATGGAGCAAGGGGCAAGTTGGGA
AGACAACCTGTAGGGCCTGCGGGGTCTATTGGGAACCAAGCTGGAGTGCAGTGGCACAATCTTGGCTCAC
TGCAATCTCCGCCTCCTGGGTTCAAGCGATTCTCCTGCCTCAGCCTCCCGAGTTGTTGGGATTCCAGGCA
TGCATGACCAGGCTCAGCTAATTTTTGTTTTTTTGGTAGAGACGGGGTTTCACCATATTGGCCAGGCTGG
TCTCCAACTCCTAATCTCAGGTGATCTACCCACCTTGGCCTCCCAAATTGCTGGGATTACAGGCGTGAAC
CACTGCTCCCTTCCCTGTCCTTCTGATTTTGTAGGTAACCACGTGCGGACCGAGCGGCCGCAGGAACCCC
TAGTGATGGAGTTGGCCACTCCCTCTCTGCGCGCTCGCTCGCTCACTGAGGCCGGGCGACCAAAGGTCGC
CCGACGCCCGGGCTTTGCCCGGGCGGCCTCAGTGAGCGAGCGAGCGCGCAGCTGCCTGCAGGGGCGCCTG
ATGCGGTATTTTCTCCTTACGCATCTGTGCGGTATTTCACACCGCATA
[95 nt withheld, positions 5579-5673]
T
[46 nt withheld, positions 5675-5720]
C
[141 nt withheld, positions 5722-5862]
CCTTTGACGTTGGAGTCCACGTTCTTT
[37 nt withheld, positions 5890-5926]
ACTCTATCTCGGGCTATTCTTTTGATTTATAAGGGATTTTGCCGATTTCGGTCTATTGGTTAAAAAATGA
GCTGATTTAACAAAAATTTAACGCGAATTTTAACAAAATATTAACGTTTACAATTTTATGGTGCACTCTC
AGTACAATCTGCTCTGATGCCGCATAGTTAAGCCAGCCCCGACACCCGCCAACACCCGCTGACGCGCCCT
GACGGGCTTGTCTGCTCCCGGCATCCGCTTACAGACAAGCTGTGACCGTCTCCGGGAGCTGCATGTGTCA
GAGGTTTTCACCGTCATCACCGAAACGCGCGAGACGAAAGGGCCTCGTGATACGCCTATTTTTATAGGTT
AATGTCATGATAATAATGGTTTCTTAGACGTCAGGTGGCACTTTTCGGGGAAATGTGCGCGGAACCCCTA
TTTGTTTATTTTTCTAAATACATTCAAATATGTATCCGCTCATGAGACAATAACCCTGATAAATGCTTCA
ATAATATTGAAAAAGGAAGAGTATGAGTATTCAACATTTCCGTGTCGCCCTTATTCCCTTTTTTGCGGCA
TTTTGCCTTCCTGTTTTTGCTCACCCAGAAACGCTGGTGAAAGTAAAAGATGCTGAAGATCAGTTGGGTG
CACGAGTGGGTTACATCGAACTGGATCTCAACAGCGGTAAGATCCTTGAGAGTTTTCGCCCCGAAGAACG
TTTTCCAATGATGAGCACTTTTAAAGTTCTGCTATGTGGCGCGGTATTATCCCGTATTGACGCCGGGCAA
GAGCAACTCGGTCGCCGCATACACTATTCTCAGAATGACTTGGTTGAGTACTCACCAGTCACAGAAAAGC
ATCTTACGGATGGCATGACAGTAAGAGAA
