>Addgene plasmid #153291 | pAAV-EFS-DIO-GRAB_Ado1.0 | addgene partial sequence | sequence record 307239 | EF1a-R 5'-CACGGCGACTACTGCACTTA-3'
TCACTTTCCCAGTTTACCCCGCGCCACCTTCTCTAGGCACCGGTTCAATTGCCGACCCCTCCCCCCAACT
TCTCGGGGACTGTGGGCGATGTGCGCTCTGCCCAAGCTTACGCGTGCGGCCGCAGGAACCCCTAGTGATG
GAGTTGGCCACTCCCTCTCTGCGCGCTCGCTCGCTCACTGAGGCCGGGCGACCAAAGGTCGCCCGACGCC
CGGGCGGCCTCAGTGAGCGAGCGAGCGCGCAGCTGCCTGCAGGACATGTGAGCAAAAGGCCAGCAAAAGG
CCAGGAACCGTAAAAAGGCCGCGTTGCTGGCGTTTTTCCATAGGCTCCGCCCCCCTGACGAGCATCACAA
AAATCGACGCTCANGTCAGAGGTGGCGAAACCCGACAGGACTATAAAGATACCAGGCGTTTCCCCCTGGA
AGCTCCCTCGTGCGCTCTCCTGTTCCGACCCTGCCGCTTACCGGATACCTGTCCGCCTTTCTCCCTTCGG
GAAGCGTGGCGCTTTCTCATAGCTCACGCTGTAGGTATCTCAGTTCGGTGTAGGTCGTTCGCTCCAAGCT
GGGCTGTGTGCACGAACCCCCCGTTCAGCCCGACCGCTGCGCCTTATCCGGTAACTATCGTCTTGAGTCC
AACCCGGTAAGACACGACTTATCGCCACTGGNAGCAGCCACTGGNAACAGGATTAGCAGAGCGAGGTATG
TAGGCGGTGCTACAGAGTTCTTGAAGTGNGGNCTAACTACGGCTACACTAGAAGAACAGTATTTGGNNAT
CTGCNCTNNTGCTGAAGCCAGTTACCTTCNGNAAAAGAGTTGGNAGCTCTGATC
